Addgene plasmid #87476: NI-3
Purpose: For library amplification of fragment NI-3
Depositing lab: Steve Pollard. Depositing organization: University of Edinburgh. Publication: STAR: a simple TAL effector assembly reaction using isothermal assembly. Gogolok S, Garcia-Diaz C, Pollard SM. Sci Rep. 2016 Sep 12;6:33209. doi: 10.1038/srep33209. PubMed 27615025.
Backbone
  Vector backbone: pMA-T
  Backbone manufacturer: Life Technologies
  Vector type: TALEN, Synthetic Biology ; TALE DBD library preparation
Growth in bacteria
  Bacterial resistance: Ampicillin, 100 μg/mL
  Growth temperature: 37°C
  Growth strain: DH5alpha
  Copy number: High Copy
Gene/Insert
  Gene/Insert name: NI-3
  Species: Synthetic
  Cloning method: Unknown
Terms and licenses: Academic/Nonprofit Terms; Industry Terms: Not Available to Industry
How to cite: NI-3 was a gift from Steve Pollard (Addgene plasmid # 87476 ; http://n2t.net/addgene:87476 ; RRID:Addgene_87476)
