[The description below was written by a language model from this plasmid's Addgene catalogue record and pLannotate feature annotations shown in this document.]
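Description:
NI-3 is a small (about 2.5 kb) bacterial cloning plasmid built on the commercial gene-synthesis backbone pMA-T, carrying a synthetic TAL effector repeat fragment. It belongs to a set of template plasmids for preparing a TALE DNA-binding-domain library, and its recorded purpose is to serve as the source from which fragment NI-3 is amplified. These amplified fragments are intended for a TAL effector assembly method based on isothermal assembly. The plasmid is maintained in E. coli at high copy through a ColE1/pUC-type origin and is selected with ampicillin via a β-lactamase gene driven by its own bla promoter.

The payload shows up in the feature table as a short segment of roughly 100 bp with homology to AvrXa10, a Xanthomonas oryzae TAL effector. This is consistent with about one TALE repeat unit. By general TALE convention, "NI" refers to the repeat-variable diresidue that specifies adenine, and the "3" probably marks a position or overhang class within the assembly scheme, but the record does not explain the name explicitly. A T7 promoter lies just upstream of the insert. The record gives no indication that the fragment is meant to be expressed, and no eukaryotic promoter, tag or nuclease domain is annotated, so the plasmid works as a storage and PCR template vector rather than an expression construct. The remaining annotations are partial matches to lacZα, lacI, an M13 origin and an RSF origin. They are short fragments and most likely backbone remnants rather than functional elements. The cloning method used to insert the fragment is not recorded.
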