Features (pLannotate 1.2.2; 9 found; start..end, strand, type, name):
      3..134     -  rep_origin     M13 ori (fragment): M13 bacteriophage origin of replication; arrow indicates direction of (+) strand synthesis
    155..311     -  CDS            lacZα (fragment): LacZα fragment of β-galactosidase; lacZ fragment
    320..338     +  promoter       T7 promoter: promoter for bacteriophage T7 RNA polymerase
    391..498     +  CDS            avrXa10 (fragment): AVX10_XANOO - Experimental evidence at protein level: Swiss-Prot protein existence level 1. Avirulence protein. Induces the hypersensitive response (HR)in rice plants carrying the resistance gene Xa10. Activity depends on the presence of the core repeat domains; replacement with repeat domains from other proteins (AvrBs3 of X.euvesicatoria (AC P14727) or AvrXa7 of this organism) does not elicit the HR. Probably acts as a transcription factor in its host plant (rice) to induce plant resistance or disease. From Xanthomonas oryzae pv. oryzae.
    570..617     -  CDS            lacI (fragment): lac repressor; lacI; The lac repressor binds to the lac operator to inhibit transcription in E. coli. This inhibition can be relieved by adding lactose or isopropyl-β-D-thiogalactopyranoside (IPTG).
    654..694     -  rep_origin     RSF ori (fragment): Plasmids containing the RSF 1030 origin of replication can be propagated in E. coli cells that contain additional plasmids with compatible origins.
    772..1360    -  rep_origin     ori: high-copy-number ColE1/pMB1/pBR322/pUC origin of replication
   1531..2391    -  CDS            AmpR: β-lactamase; bla; confers resistance to ampicillin, carbenicillin, and related antibiotics
   2392..2496    -  promoter       AmpR promoter: bla
>Addgene plasmid #87476 | NI-3 | addgene full sequence | sequence record 174659 | Addgene NGS Result
CTAAATTGTAAGCGTTAATATTTTGTTAAAATTCGCGTTAAATTTTTGTTAAATCAGCTCATTTTTTAAC
CAATAGGCCGAAATCGGCAAAATCCCTTATAAATCAAAAGAATAGACCGAGATAGGGTTGAGTGGCCGCT
ACAGGGCGCTCCCATTCGCCATTCAGGCTGCGCAACTGTTGGGAAGGGCGTTTCGGTGCGGGCCTCTTCG
CTATTACGCCAGCTGGCGAAAGGGGGATGTGCTGCAAGGCGATTAAGTTGGGTAACGCCAGGGTTTTCCC
AGTCACGACGTTGTAAAACGACGGCCAGTGAGCGCGACGTAATACGACTCACTATAGGGCGAATTGGCGG
AAGGCCGTCAAGGCCACGTGTCTTGTCCAGAGCTCGTATCCTGCAGTTAACTCCAGACCAGGTGGTAGCA
ATCGCGTCGAACATTGGGGGAAAGCAAGCCCTGGAAACCGTGCAAAGGTTGTTGCCGGTACTATGCCAGG
CACATGGATTAACCCCAGCTCAAGTGGTACTGCAGGATACGGTACCTGGAGCACAAGACTGGCCTCATGG
GCCTTCCGCTCACTGCCCGCTTTCCAGTCGGGAAACCTGTCGTGCCAGCTGCATTAACATGGTCATAGCT
GTTTCCTTGCGTATTGGGCGCTCTCCGCTTCCTCGCTCACTGACTCGCTGCGCTCGGTCGTTCGGGTAAA
GCCTGGGGTGCCTAATGAGCAAAAGGCCAGCAAAAGGCCAGGAACCGTAAAAAGGCCGCGTTGCTGGCGT
TTTTCCATAGGCTCCGCCCCCCTGACGAGCATCACAAAAATCGACGCTCAAGTCAGAGGTGGCGAAACCC
GACAGGACTATAAAGATACCAGGCGTTTCCCCCTGGAAGCTCCCTCGTGCGCTCTCCTGTTCCGACCCTG
CCGCTTACCGGATACCTGTCCGCCTTTCTCCCTTCGGGAAGCGTGGCGCTTTCTCATAGCTCACGCTGTA
GGTATCTCAGTTCGGTGTAGGTCGTTCGCTCCAAGCTGGGCTGTGTGCACGAACCCCCCGTTCAGCCCGA
CCGCTGCGCCTTATCCGGTAACTATCGTCTTGAGTCCAACCCGGTAAGACACGACTTATCGCCACTGGCA
GCAGCCACTGGTAACAGGATTAGCAGAGCGAGGTATGTAGGCGGTGCTACAGAGTTCTTGAAGTGGTGGC
CTAACTACGGCTACACTAGAAGAACAGTATTTGGTATCTGCGCTCTGCTGAAGCCAGTTACCTTCGGAAA
AAGAGTTGGTAGCTCTTGATCCGGCAAACAAACCACCGCTGGTAGCGGTGGTTTTTTTGTTTGCAAGCAG
CAGATTACGCGCAGAAAAAAAGGATCTCAAGAAGATCCTTTGATCTTTTCTACGGGGTCTGACGCTCAGT
GGAACGAAAACTCACGTTAAGGGATTTTGGTCATGAGATTATCAAAAAGGATCTTCACCTAGATCCTTTT
AAATTAAAAATGAAGTTTTAAATCAATCTAAAGTATATATGAGTAAACTTGGTCTGACAGTTACCAATGC
TTAATCAGTGAGGCACCTATCTCAGCGATCTGTCTATTTCGTTCATCCATAGTTGCCTGACTCCCCGTCG
TGTAGATAACTACGATACGGGAGGGCTTACCATCTGGCCCCAGTGCTGCAATGATACCGCGAGAACCACG
CTCACCGGCTCCAGATTTATCAGCAATAAACCAGCCAGCCGGAAGGGCCGAGCGCAGAAGTGGTCCTGCA
ACTTTATCCGCCTCCATCCAGTCTATTAATTGTTGCCGGGAAGCTAGAGTAAGTAGTTCGCCAGTTAATA
GTTTGCGCAACGTTGTTGCCATTGCTACAGGCATCGTGGTGTCACGCTCGTCGTTTGGTATGGCTTCATT
CAGCTCCGGTTCCCAACGATCAAGGCGAGTTACATGATCCCCCATGTTGTGCAAAAAAGCGGTTAGCTCC
TTCGGTCCTCCGATCGTTGTCAGAAGTAAGTTGGCCGCAGTGTTATCACTCATGGTTATGGCAGCACTGC
ATAATTCTCTTACTGTCATGCCATCCGTAAGATGCTTTTCTGTGACTGGTGAGTACTCAACCAAGTCATT
CTGAGAATAGTGTATGCGGCGACCGAGTTGCTCTTGCCCGGCGTCAATACGGGATAATACCGCGCCACAT
AGCAGAACTTTAAAAGTGCTCATCATTGGAAAACGTTCTTCGGGGCGAAAACTCTCAAGGATCTTACCGC
TGTTGAGATCCAGTTCGATGTAACCCACTCGTGCACCCAACTGATCTTCAGCATCTTTTACTTTCACCAG
CGTTTCTGGGTGAGCAAAAACAGGAAGGCAAAATGCCGCAAAAAAGGGAATAAGGGCGACACGGAAATGT
TGAATACTCATACTCTTCCTTTTTCAATATTATTGAAGCATTTATCAGGGTTATTGTCTCATGAGCGGAT
ACATATTTGAATGTATTTAGAAAAATAAACAAATAGGGGTTCCGCGCACATTTCCCCGAAAAGTGCCAC
