>Addgene plasmid #87476 | NI-3 | depositor partial sequence | sequence record 170602 | NI-3 RVD flanked by BciVI sites
GTATCCTGCAGTTAACTCCAGACCAGGTGGTAGCAATCGCGTCGAACATTGGGGGAAAGCAAGCCCTGGA
AACCGTGCAAAGGTTGTTGCCGGTACTATGCCAGGCACATGGATTAACCCCAGCTCAAGTGGTACTGCAG
GATAC
